>Addgene plasmid #230383 | AiP13788 - pAAV-AiE0121h-minBG-iCre(R297T)-BGHpA (Alias: CN3788) | addgene full sequence | sequence record 461924 | Addgene NGS Result
CCTGCAGGCAGCTGCGCGCTCGCTCGCTCACTGAGGCCGCCCGGGCGTCGGGCGACCTTTGGTCGCCCGG
CCTCAGTGAGCGAGCGAGCGCGCAGAGAGGGAGTGGCCAACTCCATCACTAGGGGTTCCTGCGGCCGCAC
GCGTGAAAATGACTCTATCTGGTTTATAATTAGAAGTGAAATGATTTTAAATGGCTTCCACATGGCTTAG
TTTTCCAAGCAGTTCCAGTTACATAGAACTTCATATAAACAGATAATGAGAGGCTAGAGTTGGAGAGCAC
AGTTCCTGCTTCCAAATTGGCTTGAAGTGGGGACATCTGCTCTGCATGAAGCCTGGGTCAGGCTGCCCCT
CTCATCTGTGACCTCCTGTGGTCGGGAGGGACTTGCTCTGGATTATATAAAGGCTTCACAAGAGTACTGG
AAGCGGGGACGGAATCAACTTGAGCAAAAAACCTAATTGGCTTGAATCTTTCCTTGACCATCAGTAATTA
TTTTGAGATTGATGAGCTCGGGCTGGGCATAAAAGTCAGGGCAGAGCCATCTATTGCTTACATTTGCTTC
TGGGATCCAGATCTTTCGAAGCTAGCCACCATGGTGCCCAAGAAGAAGAGGAAAGTCTCCAACCTGCTGA
CTGTGCACCAAAACCTGCCTGCCCTCCCTGTGGATGCCACCTCTGATGAAGTCAGGAAGAACCTGATGGA
CATGTTCAGGGACAGGCAGGCCTTCTCTGAACACACCTGGAAGATGCTCCTGTCTGTGTGCAGATCCTGG
GCTGCCTGGTGCAAGCTGAACAACAGGAAATGGTTCCCTGCTGAACCTGAGGATGTGAGGGACTACCTCC
TGTACCTGCAAGCCAGAGGCCTGGCTGTGAAGACCATCCAACAGCACCTGGGCCAGCTCAACATGCTGCA
CAGGAGATCTGGCCTGCCTCGCCCTTCTGACTCCAATGCTGTGTCCCTGGTGATGAGGAGAATCAGAAAG
GAGAATGTGGATGCTGGGGAGAGAGCCAAGCAGGCCCTGGCCTTTGAACGCACTGACTTTGACCAAGTCA
GATCCCTGATGGAGAACTCTGACAGATGCCAGGACATCAGGAACCTGGCCTTCCTGGGCATTGCCTACAA
CACCCTGCTGCGCATTGCCGAAATTGCCAGAATCAGAGTGAAGGACATCTCCCGCACCGATGGTGGGAGA
ATGCTGATCCACATTGGCAGGACCAAGACCCTGGTGTCCACAGCTGGTGTGGAGAAGGCCCTGTCCCTGG
GGGTTACCAAGCTGGTGGAGAGATGGATCTCTGTGTCTGGTGTGGCTGATGACCCCAACAACTACCTGTT
CTGCCGGGTCAGAAAGAATGGTGTGGCTGCCCCTTCTGCCACCTCCCAACTGTCCACCCGGGCCCTGGAA
GGGATCTTTGAGGCCACCCACCGCCTGATCTATGGTGCCAAGGATGACTCTGGGCAGAGATACCTGGCCT
GGTCTGGCCACTCTGCCAGAGTGGGTGCTGCCACCGACATGGCCAGGGCTGGTGTGTCCATCCCTGAAAT
CATGCAGGCTGGTGGCTGGACCAATGTGAACATTGTGATGAACTACATCAGAAACCTGGACTCTGAGACT
GGGGCCATGGTGAGGCTGCTCGAAGATGGGGACTGAGGCGCGCCGAATTCAAGCTTCTCGAGAGATCTTC
GACTGTGCCTTCTAGTTGCCAGCCATCTGTTGTTTGCCCCTCCCCCGTGCCTTCCTTGACCCTGGAAGGT
GCCACTCCCACTGTCCTTTCCTAATAAAATGAGGAAATTGCATCGCATTGTCTGAGTAGGTGTCATTCTA
TTCTGGGGGGTGGGGTGGGGCAGGACAGCAAGGGGGAGGATTGGGAAGACAATAGCAGGCATGAGATCTC
ACGTGCGGACCGAGCGGCCGCAGGAACCCCTAGTGATGGAGTTGGCCACTCCCTCTCTGCGCGCTCGCTC
GCTCACTGAGGCCGGGCGACCAAAGGTCGCCCGACGCCCGGGCTTTGCCCGGGCGGCCTCAGTGAGCGAG
CGAGCGCGCAGCTGCCTGCAGGGGCGCCTGATGCGGTATTTTCTCCTTACGCATCTGTGCGGTATTTCAC
ACCGCATA
[95 nt withheld, positions 2109-2203]
T
[46 nt withheld, positions 2205-2250]
C
[141 nt withheld, positions 2252-2392]
CCTTTGACGTTGGAGTCCACGTTCTTT
[37 nt withheld, positions 2420-2456]
ACTCTATCTCGGGCTATTCTTTTGATTTATAAGGGATTTTGCCGATTTCGGTCTATTGGTTAAAAAATGA
GCTGATTTAACAAAAATTTAACGCGAATTTTAACAAAATATTAACGTTTACAATTTTATGGTGCACTCTC
AGTACAATCTGCTCTGATGCCGCATAGTTAAGCCAGCCCCGACACCCGCCAACACCCGCTGACGCGCCCT
GACGGGCTTGTCTGCTCCCGGCATCCGCTTACAGACAAGCTGTGACCGTCTCCGGGAGCTGCATGTGTCA
GAGGTTTTCACCGTCATCACCGAAACGCGCGAGACGAAAGGGCCTCGTGATACGCCTATTTTTATAGGTT
AATGTCATGATAATAATGGTTTCTTAGACGTCAGGTGGCACTTTTCGGGGAAATGTGCGCGGAACCCCTA
TTTGTTTATTTTTCTAAATACATTCAAATATGTATCCGCTCATGAGACAATAACCCTGATAAATGCTTCA
ATAATATTGAAAAAGGAAGAGTATGAGTATTCAACATTTCCGTGTCGCCCTTATTCCCTTTTTTGCGGCA
TTTTGCCTTCCTGTTTTTGCTCACCCAGAAACGCTGGTGAAAGTAAAAGATGCTGAAGATCAGTTGGGTG
CACGAGTGGGTTACATCGAACTGGATCTCAACAGCGGTAAGATCCTTGAGAGTTTTCGCCCCGAAGAACG
TTTTCCAATGATGAGCACTTTTAAAGTTCTGCTATGTGGCGCGGTATTATCCCGTATTGACGCCGGGCAA
GAGCAACTCGGTCGCCGCATACACTATTCTCAGAATGACTTGGTTGAGTACTCACCAGTCACAGAAAAGC
ATCTTACGGATGGCATGACAGTAAGAGAATTATGCAGTGCTGCCATAACCATGAGTGATAACACTGCGGC
CAACTTACTTCTGACAACGATCGGAGGACCGAAGGAGCTAACCGCTTTTTTGCACAACATGGGGGATCAT
GTAACTCGCCTTGATCGTTGGGAACCGGAGCTGAATGAAGCCATACCAAACGACGAGCGTGACACCACGA
TGCCTGTAGCAATGGCAACAACGTTGCGCAAACTATTAACTGGCGAACTACTTACTCTAGCTTCCCGGCA
ACAATTAATAGACTGGATGGAGGCGGATAAAGTTGCAGGACCACTTCTGCGCTCGGCCCTTCCGGCTGGC
TGGTTTATTGCTGATAAATCTGGAGCCGGTGAGCGTGGGTCTCGCGGTATCATTGCAGCACTGGGGCCAG
ATGGTAAGCCCTCCCGTATCGTAGTTATCTACACGACGGGGAGTCAGGCAACTATGGATGAACGAAATAG
ACAGATCGCTGAGATAGGTGCCTCACTGATTAAGCATTGGTAACTGTCAGACCAAGTTTACTCATATATA
CTTTAGATTGATTTAAAACTTCATTTTTAATTTAAAAGGATCTAGGTGAAGATCCTTTTTGATAATCTCA
TGACCAAAATCCCTTAACGTGAGTTTTCGTTCCACTGAGCGTCAGACCCCGTAGAAAAGATCAAAGGATC
TTCTTGAGATCCTTTTTTTCTGCGCGTAATCTGCTGCTTGCAAACAAAAAAACCACCGCTACCAGCGGTG
GTTTGTTTGCCGGATCAAGAGCTACCAACTCTTTTTCCGAAGGTAACTGGCTTCAGCAGAGCGCAGATAC
CAAATACTGTTCTTCTAGTGTAGCCGTAGTTAGGCCACCACTTCAAGAACTCTGTAGCACCGCCTACATA
CCTCGCTCTGCTAATCCTGTTACCAGTGGCTGCTGCCAGTGGCGATAAGTCGTGTCTTACCGGGTTGGAC
TCAAGACGATAGTTACCGGATAAGGCGCAGCGGTCGGGCTGAACGGGGGGTTCGTGCACACAGCCCAGCT
TGGAGCGAACGACCTACACCGAACTGAGATACCTACAGCGTGAGCTATGAGAAAGCGCCACGCTTCCCGA
AGGGAGAAAGGCGGACAGGTATCCGGTAAGCGGCAGGGTCGGAACAGGAGAGCGCACGAGGGAGCTTCCA
GGGGGAAACGCCTGGTATCTTTATAGTCCTGTCGGGTTTCGCCACCTCTGACTTGAGCGTCGATTTTTGT
GATGCTCGTCAGGGGGGCGGAGCCTATGGAAAAACGCCAGCAACGCGGCCTTTTTACGGTTCCTGGCCTT
TTGCTGGCCTTTTGCTCACATGT
Features (pLannotate 1.2.2; 12 found; start..end, strand, type, name):
     12..39      +  repeat_region  AAV2 ITR (fragment): inverted terminal repeat of adeno-associated virus serotype 2 inverted
     68..95      +  repeat_region  AAV2 ITR (fragment): inverted terminal repeat of adeno-associated virus serotype 2 inverted
    618..1643    +  CDS            cre: RECR_BPP1 - Experimental evidence at protein level: Swiss-Prot protein existence level 1. Catalyzes site-specific recombination between two 34-base- pair LOXP sites. Its role is to maintain the phage genome as a monomeric unit-copy plasmid in the lysogenic state. From Escherichia phage P1 (Bacteriophage P1).
   1683..1794    +  polyA_signal   bGH poly(A) signal: bovine growth hormone polyadenylation signal
   1912..2052    +  repeat_region  AAV2 ITR: inverted terminal repeat of adeno-associated virus serotype 2 inverted
   2057..2108    -  misc_feature   bom (fragment): basis of mobility region from pBR322
   2127..2582    +  rep_origin     f1 ori (sequence partly withheld): f1 bacteriophage origin of replication; arrow indicates direction of (+) strand synthesis
   2583..2632    -  misc_feature   bom (fragment): basis of mobility region from pBR322
   2734..2769    -  CDS            rop (fragment): Rop protein, which maintains plasmids at low copy number; rop
   2864..2968    +  promoter       AmpR promoter: bla
   2969..3829    +  CDS            AmpR: β-lactamase; bla; confers resistance to ampicillin, carbenicillin, and related antibiotics
   4000..4588    +  rep_origin     ori: high-copy-number ColE1/pMB1/pBR322/pUC origin of replication
