[The description below was written by a language model from this plasmid's Addgene catalogue record and pLannotate feature annotations shown in this document.]
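Description:
AiP13788 - pAAV-AiE0121h-minBG-iCre(R297T)-BGHpA (alias CN3788) is an AAV transfer plasmid built on a pAAV2 backbone, about 4.6 kb in the sequenced record. It is maintained in E. coli through a high-copy ColE1/pUC-type origin and selected with ampicillin via the bla (AmpR) gene and its own promoter. An f1 phage origin and small remnants of pBR322 bom and rop sequences also sit in the backbone. The expression cassette is flanked by AAV2 inverted terminal repeats, which are the cis elements needed for replication and packaging of the cassette into recombinant AAV particles. The annotation detects one full-length ITR downstream of the cassette but only short fragments of the upstream one. This may reflect the difficulty of sequencing and annotating these hairpin-forming repeats rather than a true truncation.

The payload is iCre(R297T), a synthetic codon-improved Cre recombinase carrying an R297T substitution, annotated as a roughly 1 kb Cre coding sequence followed by the bovine growth hormone polyadenylation signal. Expression is governed by the AiE0121h enhancer placed upstream of a minimal promoter. Neither element was annotated, but both presumably occupy the unannotated region between the left ITR and the Cre start. The record is inconsistent about the minimal promoter: the construct name indicates minBG (minimal beta-globin), whereas the catalogue promoter field lists minRho. The enhancer is described as designed to drive AAV-mediated transgene expression in specific populations of brain cells, although the record does not say which ones. Delivering Cre this way would allow recombination of loxP-flanked alleles or Cre-dependent reporters only in the enhancer-targeted cells, giving genetic access to defined brain cell types.
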