Addgene plasmid #230383: AiP13788 - pAAV-AiE0121h-minBG-iCre(R297T)-BGHpA (Alias: CN3788)
Purpose: AiE0121h is an enhancer sequence, designed to drive AAV-mediated transgene expression in specific populations of brain cells
Depositing lab: Allen Institute for Brain Science & Jonathan Ting. Depositing organization: Allen Institute. Publication: A suite of enhancer AAVs and transgenic mouse lines for genetic access to cortical cell types. Ben-Simon Y, Hooper M, Narayan S, Daigle TL, Dwivedi D, Way SW, Oster A, Stafford DA, Mich JK, Taormina MJ, Martinez RA, Opitz-Araya X, Roth JR, Alexander JR, Allen S, Amster A, Arbuckle J, Ayala A, Baker PM, Bakken TE, Barcelli T, Barta S, Bendrick J, Bertagnolli D, Bielstein C, Bishwakarma P, Bowlus J, Boyer G, Brouner K, Casian B, Casper T, Chakka AB, Chakrabarty R, Chance RK, Chavan S, Clark M, Colbert K, Collman F, Daniel S, Departee M, DiValentin P, Donadio N, Dotson N, Egdorf T, Fliss T, Gabitto M, Garcia J, Gary A, Gasperini M, Gloe J, Goldy J, Gore BB, Graybuck L, Greisman N, Haeseleer F, Halterman C, Haradon Z, Hastings SD, Helback O, Ho W, Hockemeyer D, Huang C, Huff S, Hunker A, Johansen N, Jones D, Juneau Z, Kalmbach B, Kannan M, Khem S, Kussick E, Kutsal R, Larsen R, Lee C, Lee AY, Leibly M, Lenz GH, Li S, Liang E, Lusk N, Madigan Z, Malloy J, Malone J, McCue R, Melchor J, Mollenkopf T, Moosman S, Morin E, Newman D, Ng L, Ngo K, Omstead V, Otto S, Oyama A, Pena N, Pham T, Phillips E, Pom CA, Potekhina L, Ransford S, Ray PL, Rette D, Reynoldson C, Rimorin C, Rocha D, Ruiz A, Sanchez REA, Sawyer L, Sedeno-Cortes A, Sevigny JP, Shapovalova N, Shepard N, Shulga L, Sigler AR, Siverts L, Soliman S, Somasundaram S, Staats B, Stewart K, Szelenyi E, Tieu M, Trader C, Tran A, van Velthoven CTJ, Walker M, Wang Y, Weed N, Wirthlin M, Wood T, Wynalda B, Yao Z, Zhou T, Ariza J, Dee N, Reding M, Ronellenfitch K, Mufti S, Sunkin SM, Smith KA, Esposito L, Waters J, Thyagarajan B, Yao S, Lein ES, Zeng H, Levi BP, Ngai J, Ting JT, Tasic B. Cell. 2025 May 16:S0092-8674(25)00513-6. doi: 10.1016/j.cell.2025.05.002. PubMed 40403729.
Backbone
  Vector backbone: pAAV2
  Vector type: AAV
Growth in bacteria
  Bacterial resistance: Ampicillin, 100 μg/mL
  Growth temperature: 37°C
  Growth strain: NEB Stable
  Copy number: High Copy
Gene/Insert
  Gene/Insert name: iCre(R297T)
  Species: Synthetic
  Promoter: minRho
  Cloning method: Gibson Cloning
Terms and licenses: Academic/Nonprofit Terms; Industry Terms: Not Available to Industry
How to cite: AiP13788 - pAAV-AiE0121h-minBG-iCre(R297T)-BGHpA (Alias: CN3788) was a gift from Allen Institute for Brain Science & Jonathan Ting (Addgene plasmid # 230383 ; http://n2t.net/addgene:230383 ; RRID:Addgene_230383)
